Addgene plasmid #121452: pCDH-puro/Flag PD-L1 N219Q
Purpose: expression of huamn PD-L1 mutant in mammalian cells
Depositing lab: Mien-Chie Hung. Depositing organization: University of Texas MD Anderson Cancer Center. Publication: Glycosylation and stabilization of programmed death ligand-1 suppresses T-cell activity. Li CW, Lim SO, Xia W, Lee HH, Chan LC, Kuo CW, Khoo KH, Chang SS, Cha JH, Kim T, Hsu JL, Wu Y, Hsu JM, Yamaguchi H, Ding Q, Wang Y, Yao J, Lee CC, Wu HJ, Sahin AA, Allison JP, Yu D, Hortobagyi GN, Hung MC. Nat Commun. 2016 Aug 30;7:12632. doi: 10.1038/ncomms12632. PubMed 27572267.
Backbone
  Vector backbone: pCDH-puro
  Backbone manufacturer: System Bioscience
  Backbone size w/o insert (bp): 7384
  Total vector size (bp): 8384
  Vector type: Mammalian Expression, Lentiviral
  Selectable markers: Puromycin
Growth in bacteria
  Bacterial resistance: Ampicillin, 100 μg/mL
  Growth temperature: 37°C
  Growth strain: DH5alpha
  Copy number: High Copy
Gene/Insert
  Gene/Insert name: CD274 (alt name: PD-L1 N219Q)
  Species: H. sapiens (human)
  Insert size (bp): 900
  Mutation: N219Q
  Entrez Gene: CD274 (a.k.a. ADMIO5, B7-H, B7H1, PD-L1, PDCD1L1, PDCD1LG1, PDL1, hPD-L1)
  Promoter: CMV
  Tag / fusion protein: Flag (C terminal on insert)
  Cloning method: Restriction Enzyme; 5′ cloning site EcoRI (not destroyed); 3′ cloning site NotI (not destroyed)
  Sequencing primers: 5′ pCMVF; 3′ pCDHR
Terms and licenses: Academic/Nonprofit Terms; Industry Terms: Not Available to Industry
How to cite: pCDH-puro/Flag PD-L1 N219Q was a gift from Mien-Chie Hung (Addgene plasmid # 121452 ; http://n2t.net/addgene:121452 ; RRID:Addgene_121452)
