[The description below was written by a language model from this plasmid's Addgene catalogue record and pLannotate feature annotations shown in this document.]
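Description:
pCDH-puro/Flag PD-L1 N219Q is a lentiviral mammalian expression plasmid built on the pCDH-puro backbone and carrying human CD274 (PD-L1) with an asparagine-to-glutamine substitution at residue 219. The open reading frame was inserted between EcoRI and NotI sites, which are both retained, downstream of the CMV immediate early enhancer/promoter. It is fused at its C terminus to a Flag epitope, which the annotation detects as a short fragment matching a FLAG repeat directly after the CD274 coding sequence. A second cassette follows, in which the EF-1α core promoter joined to an HTLV-1 LTR-derived segment drives puromycin N-acetyltransferase, so that transfected or transduced cells can be selected with puromycin. A WPRE sits after this marker to enhance transcript expression.

The viral framework has a third-generation-style layout. An RSV promoter is fused to a truncated HIV-1 5' LTR to produce the genomic RNA, followed by the Ψ packaging signal with a partial gag fragment, the RRE for Rev-dependent nuclear export, and the cPPT/CTS. A truncated HIV-1 LTR and an SV40 polyadenylation signal close the unit, and an SV40 origin lies just beyond. In bacteria the plasmid is maintained by a high-copy ColE1/pUC-type origin and ampicillin resistance. The small lac, rop and bom fragments are backbone remnants.

The record gives the purpose as expression of a human PD-L1 mutant in mammalian cells, and the associated publication concerns PD-L1 glycosylation and stabilization, which suggests N219Q removes a candidate N-linked glycosylation site. The sequenced record is 8,283 nt, slightly shorter than the catalogued total of 8,384 bp.
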