Features (pLannotate 1.2.2; 29 found; start..end, strand, type, name):
      6..82      +  enhancer       CMV enhancer (fragment): human cytomegalovirus immediate early enhancer
     83..286     +  promoter       CMV promoter: human cytomegalovirus (CMV) immediate early promoter
    369..1238    +  CDS            CD274: PD1L1_HUMAN - Also known as B7H1, PDCD1L1, PDCD1LG1, PDL1. Experimental evidence at protein level: Swiss-Prot protein existence level 1. The PDCD1-mediated inhibitory pathway is exploited by tumors to attenuate anti-tumor immunity and escape destruction by the immune system, thereby facilitating tumor survival (PubMed:28813417, PubMed:28813410). The interaction with PDCD1/PD-1 inhibits cytotoxic T lymphocytes (CTLs) effector function (By similarity). The blockage of the PDCD1-mediated pathway results in the reversal of the exhausted T- cell phenotype and the normalization of the anti-tumor res
   1238..1258    +  CDS            3xFLAG (fragment): three tandem FLAG® epitope tags
   1307..1518    +  promoter       EF-1α core promoter: core promoter for human elongation factor EF-1α
   1531..1799    +  LTR            5' LTR (truncated): truncated 5' long terminal repeat (LTR) from human T-cell leukemia virus (HTLV) type 1
   1826..2425    +  CDS            PuroR: puromycin N-acetyltransferase; pac from Streptomyces alboniger; confers resistance to puromycin
   2432..3020    +  misc_feature   WPRE: woodchuck hepatitis virus posttranscriptional regulatory element
   3015..3122    +  CDS            nef (fragment): NEF_SIVS4 - Experimental evidence at protein level: Swiss-Prot protein existence level 1. Interferes with TCR signaling from the cell membrane. Interacts with CD247/TCRZ (TCR zeta chain) and exert potent down- regulation of cell surface TCR/CD3 complexes. From Simian immunodeficiency virus (isolate F236/smH4) (SIV-sm) (Simian immunodeficiency virus sooty mangabey monkey).
   3147..3327    +  LTR            5' LTR (truncated): truncated 5' long terminal repeat (LTR) from HIV-1
   3399..3520    +  polyA_signal   SV40 poly(A) signal: SV40 polyadenylation signal
   3560..3695    +  rep_origin     SV40 ori: SV40 origin of replication
   3752..3768    -  protein_bind   lac operator: The lac repressor binds to the lac operator to inhibit transcription in E. coli. This inhibition can be relieved by adding lactose or isopropyl-β-D-thiogalactopyranoside (IPTG). lac repressor encoded by lacI
   3776..3806    -  promoter       lac promoter: promoter for the E. coli lac operon
   3821..3842    -  protein_bind   CAP binding site: CAP binding activates transcription in the presence of cAMP. E. coli catabolite activator protein
   3855..3947    -  CDS            lacI (fragment): lac repressor; lacI; The lac repressor binds to the lac operator to inhibit transcription in E. coli. This inhibition can be relieved by adding lactose or isopropyl-β-D-thiogalactopyranoside (IPTG).
   4130..4718    -  rep_origin     ori: high-copy-number ColE1/pMB1/pBR322/pUC origin of replication
   4889..5749    -  CDS            AmpR: β-lactamase; bla; confers resistance to ampicillin, carbenicillin, and related antibiotics
   5750..5854    -  promoter       AmpR promoter: bla
   5949..5984    +  CDS            rop (fragment): Rop protein, which maintains plasmids at low copy number; rop
   6086..6185    +  misc_feature   bom (fragment): basis of mobility region from pBR322
   6191..6345    -  CDS            lacZα (fragment): LacZα fragment of β-galactosidase; lacZ fragment
   6359..6585    +  promoter       RSV promoter: Rous sarcoma virus enhancer/promoter
   6586..6766    +  LTR            5' LTR (truncated): truncated 5' long terminal repeat (LTR) from HIV-1
   6813..6938    +  misc_feature   HIV-1 Ψ: packaging signal of human immunodeficiency virus type 1
   6922..7260    +  CDS            HIV-1 gag (fragment): gag protein from human immunodeficiency virus 1; gag
   7431..7664    +  misc_feature   RRE: The Rev response element (RRE) of HIV-1 allows for Rev-dependent mRNA export from the nucleus to the cytoplasm.
   8041..8141    +  CDS            Rev (fragment): human immunodeficiency virus 1 (HIV-1) Rev protein; rev; enhances nuclear export of unspliced and incompletely spliced viral mRNAs
   8160..8276    +  misc_feature   cPPT/CTS: central polypurine tract and central termination sequence of HIV-1
>Addgene plasmid #121452 | pCDH-puro/Flag PD-L1 N219Q | addgene full sequence | sequence record 235995 | Addgene NGS Result
CTAGTATTATGCCCAGTACATGACCTTATGGGACTTTCCTACTTGGCAGTACATCTACGTATTAGTCATC
GCTATTACCATGGTGATGCGGTTTTGGCAGTACATCAATGGGCGTGGATAGCGGTTTGACTCACGGGGAT
TTCCAAGTCTCCACCCCATTGACGTCAATGGGAGTTTGTTTTGGCACCAAAATCAACGGGACTTTCCAAA
ATGTCGTAACAACTCCGCCCCATTGACGCAAATGGGCGGTAGGCGTGTACGGTGGGAGGTTTATATAAGC
AGAGCTCGTTTAGTGAACCGTCAGATCGCCTGGAGACGCCATCCACGCTGTTTTGACCTCCATAGAAGAT
TCTAGAGCTAGCGAATTCATGAGGATATTTGCTGTCTTTATATTCATGACCTACTGGCATTTGCTGAACG
CATTTACTGTCACGGTTCCCAAGGACCTATATGTGGTAGAGTATGGTAGCAATATGACAATTGAATGCAA
ATTCCCAGTAGAAAAACAATTAGACCTGGCTGCACTAATTGTCTATTGGGAAATGGAGGATAAGAACATT
ATTCAATTTGTGCATGGAGAGGAAGACCTGAAGGTTCAGCATAGTAGCTACAGACAGAGGGCCCGGCTGT
TGAAGGACCAGCTCTCCCTGGGAAATGCTGCACTTCAGATCACAGATGTGAAATTGCAGGATGCAGGGGT
GTACCGCTGCATGATCAGCTATGGTGGTGCCGACTACAAGCGAATTACTGTGAAAGTCAATGCCCCATAC
AACAAAATCAACCAAAGAATTTTGGTTGTGGATCCAGTCACCTCTGAACATGAACTGACATGTCAGGCTG
AGGGCTACCCCAAGGCCGAAGTCATCTGGACAAGCAGTGACCATCAAGTCCTGAGTGGTAAGACCACCAC
CACCAATTCCAAGAGAGAGGAGAAGCTTTTCAATGTGACCAGCACACTGAGAATCAACACAACAACTAAT
GAGATTTTCTACTGCACTTTTAGGAGATTAGATCCTGAGGAACAGCATACAGCTGAATTGGTCATCCCAG
AACTACCTCTGGCACATCCTCCAAATGAAAGGACTCACTTGGTAATTCTGGGAGCCATCTTATTATGCCT
TGGTGTAGCACTGACATTCATCTTCCGTTTAAGAAAAGGGAGAATGATGGATGTGAAAAAATGTGGCATC
CAAGATACAAACTCAAAGAAGCAAAGTGATACACATTTGGAGGAGACGGACTACAAAGACGATGACGACA
AGTGAGCGGCCGCGAAGGATCTGCGATCGCTCCGGTGCCCGTCAGTGGGCAGAGCGCACATCGCCCACAG
TCCCCGAGAAGTTGGGGGGAGGGGTCGGCAATTGAACGGGTGCCTAGAGAAGGTGGCGCGGGGTAAACTG
GGAAAGTGATGTCGTGTACTGGCTCCGCCTTTTTCCCGAGGGTGGGGGAGAACCGTATATAAGTGCAGTA
GTCGCCGTGAACGTTCTTTTTCGCAACGGGTTTGCCGCCAGAACACAGCTGAAGCTTCGAGGGGCTCGCA
TCTCTCCTTCACGCGCCCGCCGCCCTACCTGAGGCCGCCATCCACGCCGGTTGAGTCGCGTTCTGCCGCC
TCCCGCCTGTGGTGCCTCCTGAACTGCGTCCGCCGTCTAGGTAAGTTTAAAGCTCAGGTCGAGACCGGGC
CTTTGTCCGGCGCTCCCTTGGAGCCTACCTAGACTCAGCCGGCTCTCCACGCTTTGCCTGACCCTGCTTG
CTCAACTCTACGTCTTTGTTTCGTTTTCTGTTCTGCGCCGTTACAGATCCAAGCTGTGACCGGCGCCTAC
GCTAGATGACCGAGTACAAGCCCACGGTGCGCCTCGCCACCCGCGACGACGTCCCCAGGGCCGTACGCAC
CCTCGCCGCCGCGTTCGCCGACTACCCCGCCACGCGCCACACCGTCGATCCGGACCGCCACATCGAGCGG
GTCACCGAGCTGCAAGAACTCTTCCTCACGCGCGTCGGGCTCGACATCGGCAAGGTGTGGGTCGCGGACG
ACGGCGCCGCGGTGGCGGTCTGGACCACGCCGGAGAGCGTCGAAGCGGGGGCGGTGTTCGCCGAGATCGG
CCCGCGCATGGCCGAGTTGAGCGGTTCCCGGCTGGCCGCGCAGCAACAGATGGAAGGCCTCCTGGCGCCG
CACCGGCCCAAGGAGCCCGCGTGGTTCCTGGCCACCGTCGGCGTCTCGCCCGACCACCAGGGCAAGGGTC
TGGGCAGCGCCGTCGTGCTCCCCGGAGTGGAGGCGGCCGAGCGCGCCGGGGTGCCCGCCTTCCTGGAGAC
CTCCGCGCCCCGCAACCTCCCCTTCTACGAGCGGCTCGGCTTCACCGTCACCGCCGACGTCGAGGTGCCC
GAAGGACCGCGCACCTGGTGCATGACCCGCAAGCCCGGTGCCTGAGTCGACAATCAACCTCTGGATTACA
AAATTTGTGAAAGATTGACTGGTATTCTTAACTATGTTGCTCCTTTTACGCTATGTGGATACGCTGCTTT
AATGCCTTTGTATCATGCTATTGCTTCCCGTATGGCTTTCATTTTCTCCTCCTTGTATAAATCCTGGTTG
CTGTCTCTTTATGAGGAGTTGTGGCCCGTTGTCAGGCAACGTGGCGTGGTGTGCACTGTGTTTGCTGACG
CAACCCCCACTGGTTGGGGCATTGCCACCACCTGTCAGCTCCTTTCCGGGACTTTCGCTTTCCCCCTCCC
TATTGCCACGGCGGAACTCATCGCCGCCTGCCTTGCCCGCTGCTGGACAGGGGCTCGGCTGTTGGGCACT
GACAATTCCGTGGTGTTGTCGGGGAAATCATCGTCCTTTCCTTGGCTGCTCGCCTGTGTTGCCACCTGGA
TTCTGCGCGGGACGTCCTTCTGCTACGTCCCTTCGGCCCTCAATCCAGCGGACCTTCCTTCCCGCGGCCT
GCTGCCGGCTCTGCGGCCTCTTCCGCGTCTTCGCCTTCGCCCTCAGACGAGTCGGATCTCCCTTTGGGCC
GCCTCCCCGCCTGGTACCTTTAAGACCAATGACTTACAAGGCAGCTGTAGATCTTAGCCACTTTTTAAAA
GAAAAGGGGGGACTGGAAGGGCTAATTCACTCCCAACGAAGATAAGATCTGCTTTTTGCTTGTACTGGGT
CTCTCTGGTTAGACCAGATCTGAGCCTGGGAGCTCTCTGGCTAACTAGGGAACCCACTGCTTAAGCCTCA
ATAAAGCTTGCCTTGAGTGCTTCAAGTAGTGTGTGCCCGTCTGTTGTGTGACTCTGGTAACTAGAGATCC
CTCAGACCCTTTTAGTCAGTGTGGAAAATCTCTAGCAGTAGTAGTTCATGTCATCTTATTATTCAGTATT
TATAACTTGCAAAGAAATGAATATCAGAGAGTGAGAGGAACTTGTTTATTGCAGCTTATAATGGTTACAA
ATAAAGCAATAGCATCACAAATTTCACAAATAAAGCATTTTTTTCACTGCATTCTAGTTGTGGTTTGTCC
AAACTCATCAATGTATCTTATCATGTCTGGCTCTAGCTATCCCGCCCCTAACTCCGCCCATCCCGCCCCT
AACTCCGCCCAGTTCCGCCCATTCTCCGCCCCATGGCTGACTAATTTTTTTTATTTATGCAGAGGCCGAG
GCCGCCTCGGCCTCTGAGCTATTCCAGAAGTAGTGAGGAGGCTTTTTTGGAGGCCTAGACTTTTGCAGAG
ACCAAATTCGTAATCATGTCATAGCTGTTTCCTGTGTGAAATTGTTATCCGCTCACAATTCCACACAACA
TACGAGCCGGAAGCATAAAGTGTAAAGCCTGGGGTGCCTAATGAGTGAGCTAACTCACATTAATTGCGTT
GCGCTCACTGCCCGCTTTCCAGTCGGGAAACCTGTCGTGCCAGCTGCATTAATGAATCGGCCAACGCGCG
GGGAGAGGCGGTTTGCGTATTGGGCGCTCTTCCGCTTCCTCGCTCACTGACTCGCTGCGCTCGGTCGTTC
GGCTGCGGCGAGCGGTATCAGCTCACTCAAAGGCGGTAATACGGTTATCCACAGAATCAGGGGATAACGC
AGGAAAGAACATGTGAGCAAAAGGCCAGCAAAAGGCCAGGAACCGTAAAAAGGCCGCGTTGCTGGCGTTT
TTCCATAGGCTCCGCCCCCCTGACGAGCATCACAAAAATCGACGCTCAAGTCAGAGGTGGCGAAACCCGA
CAGGACTATAAAGATACCAGGCGTTTCCCCCTGGAAGCTCCCTCGTGCGCTCTCCTGTTCCGACCCTGCC
GCTTACCGGATACCTGTCCGCCTTTCTCCCTTCGGGAAGCGTGGCGCTTTCTCATAGCTCACGCTGTAGG
TATCTCAGTTCGGTGTAGGTCGTTCGCTCCAAGCTGGGCTGTGTGCACGAACCCCCCGTTCAGCCCGACC
GCTGCGCCTTATCCGGTAACTATCGTCTTGAGTCCAACCCGGTAAGACACGACTTATCGCCACTGGCAGC
AGCCACTGGTAACAGGATTAGCAGAGCGAGGTATGTAGGCGGTGCTACAGAGTTCTTGAAGTGGTGGCCT
AACTACGGCTACACTAGAAGAACAGTATTTGGTATCTGCGCTCTGCTGAAGCCAGTTACCTTCGGAAAAA
GAGTTGGTAGCTCTTGATCCGGCAAACAAACCACCGCTGGTAGCGGTGGTTTTTTTGTTTGCAAGCAGCA
GATTACGCGCAGAAAAAAAGGATCTCAAGAAGATCCTTTGATCTTTTCTACGGGGTCTGACGCTCAGTGG
AACGAAAACTCACGTTAAGGGATTTTGGTCATGAGATTATCAAAAAGGATCTTCACCTAGATCCTTTTAA
ATTAAAAATGAAGTTTTAAATCAATCTAAAGTATATATGAGTAAACTTGGTCTGACAGTTACCAATGCTT
AATCAGTGAGGCACCTATCTCAGCGATCTGTCTATTTCGTTCATCCATAGTTGCCTGACTCCCCGTCGTG
TAGATAACTACGATACGGGAGGGCTTACCATCTGGCCCCAGTGCTGCAATGATACCGCGAGACCCACGCT
CACCGGCTCCAGATTTATCAGCAATAAACCAGCCAGCCGGAAGGGCCGAGCGCAGAAGTGGTCCTGCAAC
TTTATCCGCCTCCATCCAGTCTATTAATTGTTGCCGGGAAGCTAGAGTAAGTAGTTCGCCAGTTAATAGT
TTGCGCAACGTTGTTGCCATTGCTACAGGCATCGTGGTGTCACGCTCGTCGTTTGGTATGGCTTCATTCA
GCTCCGGTTCCCAACGATCAAGGCGAGTTACATGATCCCCCATGTTGTGCAAAAAAGCGGTTAGCTCCTT
CGGTCCTCCGATCGTTGTCAGAAGTAAGTTGGCCGCAGTGTTATCACTCATGGTTATGGCAGCACTGCAT
AATTCTCTTACTGTCATGCCATCCGTAAGATGCTTTTCTGTGACTGGTGAGTACTCAACCAAGTCATTCT
GAGAATAGTGTATGCGGCGACCGAGTTGCTCTTGCCCGGCGTCAATACGGGATAATACCGCGCCACATAG
CAGAACTTTAAAAGTGCTCATCATTGGAAAACGTTCTTCGGGGCGAAAACTCTCAAGGATCTTACCGCTG
TTGAGATCCAGTTCGATGTAACCCACTCGTGCACCCAACTGATCTTCAGCATCTTTTACTTTCACCAGCG
TTTCTGGGTGAGCAAAAACAGGAAGGCAAAATGCCGCAAAAAAGGGAATAAGGGCGACACGGAAATGTTG
AATACTCATACTCTTCCTTTTTCAATATTATTGAAGCATTTATCAGGGTTATTGTCTCATGAGCGGATAC
ATATTTGAATGTATTTAGAAAAATAAACAAATAGGGGTTCCGCGCACATTTCCCCGAAAAGTGCCACCTG
ACGTCTAAGAAACCATTATTATCATGACATTAACCTATAAAAATAGGCGTATCACGAGGCCCTTTCGTCT
CGCGCGTTTCGGTGATGACGGTGAAAACCTCTGACACATGCAGCTCCCGGAGACGGTCACAGCTTGTCTG
TAAGCGGATGCCGGGAGCAGACAAGCCCGTCAGGGCGCGTCAGCGGGTGTTGGCGGGTGTCGGGGCTGGC
TTAACTATGCGGCATCAGAGCAGATTGTACTGAGAGTGCACCATATGCGGTGTGAAATACCGCACAGATG
CGTAAGGAGAAAATACCGCATCAGGCGCCATTCGCCATTCAGGCTGCGCAACTGTTGGGAAGGGCGATCG
GTGCGGGCCTCTTCGCTATTACGCCAGCTGGCGAAAGGGGGATGTGCTGCAAGGCGATTAAGTTGGGTAA
CGCCAGGGTTTTCCCAGTCACGACGTTGTAAAACGACGGCCAGTGCCAAGCTGACGCGTGTAGTCTTATG
CAATACTCTTGTAGTCTTGCAACATGGTAACGATGAGTTAGCAACATGCCTTACAAGGAGAGAAAAAGCA
CCGTGCATGCCGATTGGTGGAAGTAAGGTGGTACGATCGTGCCTTATTAGGAAGGCAACAGACGGGTCTG
ACATGGATTGGACGAACCACTGAATTGCCGCATTGCAGAGATATTGTATTTAAGTGCCTAGCTCGATACA
TAAACGGGTCTCTCTGGTTAGACCAGATCTGAGCCTGGGAGCTCTCTGGCTAACTAGGGAACCCACTGCT
TAAGCCTCAATAAAGCTTGCCTTGAGTGCTTCAAGTAGTGTGTGCCCGTCTGTTGTGTGACTCTGGTAAC
TAGAGATCCCTCAGACCCTTTTAGTCAGTGTGGAAAATCTCTAGCAGTGGCGCCCGAACAGGGACTTGAA
AGCGAAAGGGAAACCAGAGGAGCTCTCTCGACGCAGGACTCGGCTTGCTGAAGCGCGCACGGCAAGAGGC
GAGGGGCGGCGACTGGTGAGTACGCCAAAAATTTTGACTAGCGGAGGCTAGAAGGAGAGAGATGGGTGCG
AGAGCGTCAGTATTAAGCGGGGGAGAATTAGATCGCGATGGGAAAAAATTCGGTTAAGGCCAGGGGGAAA
GAAAAAATATAAATTAAAACATATAGTATGGGCAAGCAGGGAGCTAGAACGATTCGCAGTTAATCCTGGC
CTGTTAGAAACATCAGAAGGCTGTAGACAAATACTGGGACAGCTACAACCATCCCTTCAGACAGGATCAG
AAGAACTTAGATCATTATATAATACAGTAGCAACCCTCTATTGTGTGCATCAAAGGATAGAGATAAAAGA
CACCAAGGAAGCTTTAGACAAGATAGAGGAAGAGCAAAACAAAAGTAAGACCACCGCACAGCAAGCGGCC
ACTGATCTTCAGACCTGGAGGAGGAGATATGAGGGACAATTGGAGAAGTGAATTATATAAATATAAAGTA
GTAAAAATTGAACCATTAGGAGTAGCACCCACCAAGGCAAAGAGAAGAGTGGTGCAGAGAGAAAAAAGAG
CAGTGGGAATAGGAGCTTTGTTCCTTGGGTTCTTGGGAGCAGCAGGAAGCACTATGGGCGCAGCGTCAAT
GACGCTGACGGTACAGGCCAGACAATTATTGTCTGGTATAGTGCAGCAGCAGAACAATTTGCTGAGGGCT
ATTGAGGCGCAACAGCATCTGTTGCAACTCACAGTCTGGGGCATCAAGCAGCTCCAGGCAAGAATCCTGG
CTGTGGAAAGATACCTAAAGGATCAACAGCTCCTGGGGATTTGGGGTTGCTCTGGAAAACTCATTTGCAC
CACTGCTGTGCCTTGGAATGCTAGTTGGAGTAATAAATCTCTGGAACAGATTTGGAATCACACGACCTGG
ATGGAGTGGGACAGAGAAATTAACAATTACACAAGCTTAATACACTCCTTAATTGAAGAATCGCAAAACC
AGCAAGAAAAGAATGAACAAGAATTATTGGAATTAGATAAATGGGCAAGTTTGTGGAATTGGTTTAACAT
AACAAATTGGCTGTGGTATATAAAATTATTCATAATGATAGTAGGAGGCTTGGTAGGTTTAAGAATAGTT
TTTGCTGTACTTTCTATAGTGAATAGAGTTAGGCAGGGATATTCACCATTATCGTTTCAGACCCACCTCC
CAACCCCGAGGGGACCCGACAGGCCCGAAGGAATAGAAGAAGAAGGTGGAGAGAGAGACAGAGACAGATC
CATTCGATTAGTGAACGGATCTCGACGGTATCGGTTAACTTTTAAAAGAAAAGGGGGGATTGGGGGGTAC
AGTGCAGGGGAAAGAATAGTAGACATAATAGCAACAGACATACAAACTAAAGAATTACAAAAACAAATTA
CAAAATTCAAAATTTTATCGATA
